Addgene plasmid #121658: pCF704
Purpose: U6-sgRNA EFS-ProCas9-Flavi-P2A-Puro
Depositing lab: David Savage. Depositing organization: University of California, Berkeley. Publication: CRISPR-Cas9 Circular Permutants as Programmable Scaffolds for Genome Modification. Oakes BL, Fellmann C, Rishi H, Taylor KL, Ren SM, Nadler DC, Yokoo R, Arkin AP, Doudna JA, Savage DF. Cell. 2019 Jan 10;176(1-2):254-267.e16. doi: 10.1016/j.cell.2018.11.052. PubMed 30633905.
Backbone
  Vector backbone: pU6
  Backbone size w/o insert (bp): 10528
  Total vector size (bp): 13027
  Vector type: Lentiviral
  Selectable markers: Puromycin
Growth in bacteria
  Bacterial resistance: Ampicillin, 100 μg/mL
  Growth temperature: 37°C
  Growth strain: NEB Stable
  Growth instructions: one more resistance cassette: puroR
  Copy number: High Copy
Gene/Insert
  Gene/Insert name: Cas9(C) (alt name: c terminal portion of cas9)
  Species: Streptococcus pyogenes
  Insert size (bp): 2499
  Promoter: U6
  Cloning method: Unknown
  Sequencing primers: 5′ 5'-ACCGAGGGAATGAGAAAGCC-3'; 3′ 5'-TTTGTTTGTCGCCTCCCAGCT-3'
Terms and licenses: Academic/Nonprofit Terms; Industry Terms: Not Available to Industry
How to cite: pCF704 was a gift from David Savage (Addgene plasmid # 121658 ; http://n2t.net/addgene:121658 ; RRID:Addgene_121658)
