[The description below was written by a language model from this plasmid's Addgene catalogue record and pLannotate feature annotations shown in this document.]
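Description:
pCF704 is a 13,027 bp all-in-one lentiviral CRISPR vector built on a pU6 backbone, summarised in the record as U6-sgRNA EFS-ProCas9-Flavi-P2A-Puro. It is propagated in E. coli through a high-copy ColE1/pUC-type origin with ampicillin resistance. An f1 origin and an SV40/EM7-driven BleoR (Zeocin) cassette lie outside the viral region. The transfer cassette has a self-inactivating, third-generation-style layout. A CMV enhancer/promoter is fused to a truncated HIV-1 5' LTR, followed by the Ψ packaging signal with a gag fragment, the RRE for Rev-dependent export, and a cPPT/CTS. At the other end sit a WPRE and a ΔU3 3' LTR, followed by a bGH polyadenylation signal.

The payload consists of two expression units. A human U6 RNA polymerase III promoter drives a single guide RNA with the Streptococcus pyogenes tracrRNA-derived scaffold. The EF-1α core (EFS) promoter drives the Cas9 open reading frame. The catalogue lists U6 as the promoter and "Cas9(C)" as the insert, but this reflects only the automated annotation of one segment. In the feature table the Cas9 coding region appears as an N-terminal-derived fragment, then the C-terminal portion, then a second N-terminal fragment. That order fits a circularly permuted Cas9, the subject of the associated publication. The name "ProCas9-Flavi" suggests a protease-responsive Cas9 keyed to a flavivirus protease, but the record does not describe the linker or its cleavage site. An SV40 NLS follows the Cas9 sequence, and puromycin N-acetyltransferase is co-expressed via a P2A peptide for selection of transduced mammalian cells. The vector is suited to stable delivery of guide plus permuted Cas9 for genome-modification experiments.
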