Features (pLannotate 1.2.2; 36 found; start..end, strand, type, name):
     31..83      -  misc_feature   bom (fragment): basis of mobility region from pBR322
    238..617     +  enhancer       CMV enhancer: human cytomegalovirus immediate early enhancer
    618..817     +  promoter       CMV promoter: human cytomegalovirus (CMV) immediate early promoter
    835..1015    +  LTR            5' LTR (truncated): truncated 5' long terminal repeat (LTR) from HIV-1
   1062..1187    +  misc_feature   HIV-1 Ψ: packaging signal of human immunodeficiency virus type 1
   1171..1534    +  CDS            HIV-1 gag (fragment): gag protein from human immunodeficiency virus 1; gag
   1680..1913    +  misc_feature   RRE: The Rev response element (RRE) of HIV-1 allows for Rev-dependent mRNA export from the nucleus to the cytoplasm.
   2290..2390    +  CDS            Rev (fragment): human immunodeficiency virus 1 (HIV-1) Rev protein; rev; enhances nuclear export of unspliced and incompletely spliced viral mRNAs
   2440..2557    +  misc_feature   cPPT/CTS: central polypurine tract and central termination sequence of HIV-1
   2608..2848    +  promoter       U6 promoter: RNA polymerase III promoter for human U6 snRNA
   2901..2968    +  misc_RNA       tracrRNA (fragment): trans-activating CRISPR RNA for the Streptococcus pyogenes CRISPR/Cas9 system
   2987..3005    +  CDS            small t antigen (fragment): SV40 (simian virus 40) small t antigen
   3031..3242    +  promoter       EF-1α core promoter: core promoter for human elongation factor EF-1α
   3289..4413    +  CDS            Cas9(N) (fragment): N-terminal portion of Streptococcus pyogenes Cas9 (Zetsche et al., 2015)
   4300..6798    +  CDS            Cas9(C): C-terminal portion of Streptococcus pyogenes Cas9 (Zetsche et al., 2015)
   6823..7414    +  CDS            Cas9(N) (fragment): N-terminal portion of Streptococcus pyogenes Cas9 (Zetsche et al., 2015)
   7420..7440    +  CDS            SV40 NLS: nuclear localization signal of SV40 (simian virus 40) large T antigen
   7506..8103    +  CDS            PuroR (fragment): puromycin N-acetyltransferase; pac from Streptomyces; confers resistance to puromycin
   8119..8707    +  misc_feature   WPRE: woodchuck hepatitis virus posttranscriptional regulatory element
   8758..8777    +  misc_feature   cPPT/CTS (fragment): central polypurine tract and central termination sequence of HIV-1
   8779..9012    +  LTR            3' LTR (ΔU3): self-inactivating 3' long terminal repeat (LTR) from HIV-1
   9044..9268    +  polyA_signal   bGH poly(A) signal: bovine growth hormone polyadenylation signal
   9272..9293    +  promoter       SV40 promoter (fragment): SV40 enhancer and early promoter
   9314..9742    +  rep_origin     f1 ori (sequence partly withheld): f1 bacteriophage origin of replication; arrow indicates direction of (+) strand synthesis
   9756..10085   +  promoter       SV40 promoter: SV40 enhancer and early promoter
  10133..10180   +  promoter       EM7 promoter: synthetic bacterial promoter&nbsp
  10199..10573   +  CDS            BleoR: antibiotic-binding protein; Sh ble from Streptoalloteichus hindustanus; confers resistance to bleomycin, phleomycin, and Zeocin™
  10583..10708   +  CDS            ble (fragment): BLE_KLEPN - Experimental evidence at protein level: Swiss-Prot protein existence level 1. Binding protein with a strong affinity to the bleomycin family of antibiotics. Binds to CL990; an antimitotic-antibiotic compound. From Klebsiella pneumoniae.
  10703..10824   +  polyA_signal   SV40 poly(A) signal: SV40 polyadenylation signal
  10895..10917   -  protein_bind   lac operator (fragment): The lac repressor binds to the lac operator to inhibit transcription in E. coli. This inhibition can be relieved by adding lactose or isopropyl-β-D-thiogalactopyranoside (IPTG). lac repressor encoded by lacI
  10921..10951   -  promoter       lac promoter: promoter for the E. coli lac operon
  10966..10987   -  protein_bind   CAP binding site: CAP binding activates transcription in the presence of cAMP. E. coli catabolite activator protein
  11000..11092   -  CDS            lacI (fragment): lac repressor; lacI; The lac repressor binds to the lac operator to inhibit transcription in E. coli. This inhibition can be relieved by adding lactose or isopropyl-β-D-thiogalactopyranoside (IPTG).
  11275..11863   -  rep_origin     ori: high-copy-number ColE1/pMB1/pBR322/pUC origin of replication
  12034..12894   -  CDS            AmpR: β-lactamase; bla; confers resistance to ampicillin, carbenicillin, and related antibiotics
  12895..12999   -  promoter       AmpR promoter: bla
>Addgene plasmid #121658 | pCF704 | addgene full sequence | sequence record 237476 | Addgene NGS Result
GTCGACGGATCGGGAGATCTCCCGATCCCCTATGGTGCACTCTCAGTACAATCTGCTCTGATGCCGCATA
GTTAAGCCAGTATCTGCTCCCTGCTTGTGTGTTGGAGGTCGCTGAGTAGTGCGCGAGCAAAATTTAAGCT
ACAACAAGGCAAGGCTTGACCGACAATTGCATGAAGAATCTGCTTAGGGTTAGGCGTTTTGCGCTGCTTC
GCGATGTACGGGCCAGATATACGCGTTGACATTGATTATTGACTAGTTATTAATAGTAATCAATTACGGG
GTCATTAGTTCATAGCCCATATATGGAGTTCCGCGTTACATAACTTACGGTAAATGGCCCGCCTGGCTGA
CCGCCCAACGACCCCCGCCCATTGACGTCAATAATGACGTATGTTCCCATAGTAACGCCAATAGGGACTT
TCCATTGACGTCAATGGGTGGAGTATTTACGGTAAACTGCCCACTTGGCAGTACATCAAGTGTATCATAT
GCCAAGTACGCCCCCTATTGACGTCAATGACGGTAAATGGCCCGCCTGGCATTATGCCCAGTACATGACC
TTATGGGACTTTCCTACTTGGCAGTACATCTACGTATTAGTCATCGCTATTACCATGGTGATGCGGTTTT
GGCAGTACATCAATGGGCGTGGATAGCGGTTTGACTCACGGGGATTTCCAAGTCTCCACCCCATTGACGT
CAATGGGAGTTTGTTTTGGCACCAAAATCAACGGGACTTTCCAAAATGTCGTAACAACTCCGCCCCATTG
ACGCAAATGGGCGGTAGGCGTGTACGGTGGGAGGTCTATATAAGCAGCGCGTTTTGCCTGTACTGGGTCT
CTCTGGTTAGACCAGATCTGAGCCTGGGAGCTCTCTGGCTAACTAGGGAACCCACTGCTTAAGCCTCAAT
AAAGCTTGCCTTGAGTGCTTCAAGTAGTGTGTGCCCGTCTGTTGTGTGACTCTGGTAACTAGAGATCCCT
CAGACCCTTTTAGTCAGTGTGGAAAATCTCTAGCAGTGGCGCCCGAACAGGGACTTGAAAGCGAAAGGGA
AACCAGAGGAGCTCTCTCGACGCAGGACTCGGCTTGCTGAAGCGCGCACGGCAAGAGGCGAGGGGCGGCG
ACTGGTGAGTACGCCAAAAATTTTGACTAGCGGAGGCTAGAAGGAGAGAGATGGGTGCGAGAGCGTCAGT
ATTAAGCGGGGGAGAATTAGATCGCGATGGGAAAAAATTCGGTTAAGGCCAGGGGGAAAGAAAAAATATA
AATTAAAACATATAGTATGGGCAAGCAGGGAGCTAGAACGATTCGCAGTTAATCCTGGCCTGTTAGAAAC
ATCAGAAGGCTGTAGACAAATACTGGGACAGCTACAACCATCCCTTCAGACAGGATCAGAAGAACTTAGA
TCATTATATAATACAGTAGCAACCCTCTATTGTGTGCATCAAAGGATAGAGATAAAAGACACCAAGGAAG
CTTTAGACAAGATAGAGGAAGAGCAAAACAAAAGTAAGACCACCGCACAGCAAGCGGCCGCTGATCTTCA
GACCTGGAGGAGGAGATATGAGGGACAATTGGAGAAGTGAATTATATAAATATAAAGTAGTAAAAATTGA
ACCATTAGGAGTAGCACCCACCAAGGCAAAGAGAAGAGTGGTGCAGAGAGAAAAAAGAGCAGTGGGAATA
GGAGCTTTGTTCCTTGGGTTCTTGGGAGCAGCAGGAAGCACTATGGGCGCAGCGTCAATGACGCTGACGG
TACAGGCCAGACAATTATTGTCTGGTATAGTGCAGCAGCAGAACAATTTGCTGAGGGCTATTGAGGCGCA
ACAGCATCTGTTGCAACTCACAGTCTGGGGCATCAAGCAGCTCCAGGCAAGAATCCTGGCTGTGGAAAGA
TACCTAAAGGATCAACAGCTCCTGGGGATTTGGGGTTGCTCTGGAAAACTCATTTGCACCACTGCTGTGC
CTTGGAATGCTAGTTGGAGTAATAAATCTCTGGAACAGATTTGGAATCACACGACCTGGATGGAGTGGGA
CAGAGAAATTAACAATTACACAAGCTTAATACACTCCTTAATTGAAGAATCGCAAAACCAGCAAGAAAAG
AATGAACAAGAATTATTGGAATTAGATAAATGGGCAAGTTTGTGGAATTGGTTTAACATAACAAATTGGC
TGTGGTATATAAAATTATTCATAATGATAGTAGGAGGCTTGGTAGGTTTAAGAATAGTTTTTGCTGTACT
TTCTATAGTGAATAGAGTTAGGCAGGGATATTCACCATTATCGTTTCAGACCCACCTCCCAACCCCGAGG
GGACCCGACAGGCCCGAAGGAATAGAAGAAGAAGGTGGAGAGAGAGACAGAGACAGATCCATTCGATTAG
TGAACGGATCGGCACTGCGTGCGCCAATTCTGCAGACAAATGGCAGTATTCATCCACAATTTTAAAAGAA
AAGGGGGGATTGGGGGGTACAGTGCAGGGGAAAGAATAGTAGACATAATAGCAACAGACATACAAACTAA
AGAATTACAAAAACAAATTACAAAAATTCAAAATTTTCGGGTTTATTACAGGGACAGCAGAGATCCAGTT
TGGTTAATTAAGGTACCGAGGGCCTATTTCCCATGATTCCTTCATATTTGCATATACGATACAAGGCTGT
TAGAGAGATAATTAGAATTAATTTGACTGTAAACACAAAGATATTAGTACAAAATACGTGACGTAGAAAG
TAATAATTTCTTGGGTAGTTTGCAGTTTTAAAATTATGTTTTAAAATGGACTATCATATGCTTACCGTAA
CTTGAAAGTATTTCGATTTCTTGGCTTTATATATCTTGTGGAAAGGACGAAACACCGGAGACGGAGGACG
ACGAACGTCTCTGTTTAAGAGCTATGCTGGAAACAGCATAGCAAGTTTAAATAAGGCTAGTCCGTTATCA
ACTTGAAAAAGTGGCACCGAGTCGGTGCTTTTTTTGAATTCGCTAGCTAGGTCTTGAAAGGAGTGGGAAT
TGGCTCCGGTGCCCGTCAGTGGGCAGAGCGCACATCGCCCACAGTCCCCGAGAAGTTGGGGGGAGGGGTC
GGCAATTGATCCGGTGCCTAGAGAAGGTGGCGCGGGGTAAACTGGGAAAGTGATGTCGTGTACTGGCTCC
GCCTTTTTCCCGAGGGTGGGGGAGAACCGTATATAAGTGCAGTAGTCGCCGTGAACGTTCTTTTTCGCAA
CGGGTTTGCCGCCAGAACACAGGACCGGTGCCACCATGGCCCCAAAGAAGAAGCGGAAGGTCAGCGCTAA
CCCCATCAACGCCAGCGGCGTGGACGCCAAGGCCATCCTGTCTGCCAGACTGAGCAAGAGCAGACGGCTG
GAAAATCTGATCGCCCAGCTGCCCGGCGAGAAGAAGAATGGCCTGTTCGGAAACCTGATTGCCCTGAGCC
TGGGCCTGACCCCCAACTTCAAGAGCAACTTCGACCTGGCCGAGGATGCCAAACTGCAGCTGAGCAAGGA
CACCTACGACGACGACCTGGACAACCTGCTGGCCCAGATCGGCGACCAGTACGCCGACCTGTTTCTGGCC
GCCAAGAACCTGTCCGACGCCATCCTGCTGAGCGACATCCTGAGAGTGAACACCGAGATCACCAAGGCCC
CCCTGAGCGCCTCTATGATCAAGAGATACGACGAGCACCACCAGGACCTGACCCTGCTGAAAGCTCTCGT
GCGGCAGCAGCTGCCTGAGAAGTACAAAGAGATTTTCTTCGACCAGAGCAAGAACGGCTACGCCGGCTAC
ATTGACGGCGGAGCCAGCCAGGAAGAGTTCTACAAGTTCATCAAGCCCATCCTGGAAAAGATGGACGGCA
CCGAGGAACTGCTCGTGAAGCTGAACAGAGAGGACCTGCTGCGGAAGCAGCGGACCTTCGACAACGGCAG
CATCCCCCACCAGATCCACCTGGGAGAGCTGCACGCCATTCTGCGGCGGCAGGAAGATTTTTACCCATTC
CTGAAGGACAACCGGGAAAAGATCGAGAAGATCCTGACCTTCCGCATCCCCTACTACGTGGGCCCTCTGG
CCAGGGGAAACAGCAGATTCGCCTGGATGACCAGAAAGAGCGAGGAAACCATCACCCCCTGGAACTTCGA
GGAAGTGGTGGACAAGGGCGCTTCCGCCCAGAGCTTCATCGAGCGGATGACCAACTTCGATAAGAACCTG
CCCAACGAGAAGGTGCTGCCCAAGCACAGCCTGCTGTACGAGTACTTCACCGTGTATAACGAGCTGACCA
AAGTGAAATACGTGACCGAGGGAATGAGAAAGCCCGCCTTCCTGAGCGGCGAGCAGAAAAAGGCCATCGT
GGACCTGCTGTTCAAGACCAACCGGAAAGTGACCGTGAAGCAGCTGAAAGAGGACTACTTCAAGAAAATC
GAGTGCTTCGACTCCGTGGAAATCTCCGGCGTGGAAGATCGGTTCAACGCCTCCCTGGGCACATACCACG
ATCTGCTGAAAATTATCAAGGACAAGGACTTCCTGGACAATGAGGAAAACGAGGACATTCTGGAAGATAT
CGTGCTGACCCTGACACTGTTTGAGGACAGAGAGATGATCGAGGAACGGCTGAAAACCTATGCCCACCTG
TTCGACGACAAAGTGATGAAGCAGCTGAAGCGGCGGAGATACACCGGCTGGGGCAGGCTGAGCCGGAAGC
TGATCAACGGCATCCGGGACAAGCAGTCCGGCAAGACAATCCTGGATTTCCTGAAGTCCGACGGCTTCGC
CAACAGAAACTTCATGCAGCTGATCCACGACGACAGCCTGACCTTTAAAGAGGACATCCAGAAAGCCCAG
GTGTCCGGCCAGGGCGATAGCCTGCACGAGCACATTGCCAATCTGGCCGGCAGCCCCGCCATTAAGAAGG
GCATCCTGCAGACAGTGAAGGTGGTGGACGAGCTCGTGAAAGTGATGGGCCGGCACAAGCCCGAGAACAT
CGTGATCGAAATGGCCAGAGAGAACCAGACCACCCAGAAGGGACAGAAGAACAGCCGCGAGAGAATGAAG
CGGATCGAAGAGGGCATCAAAGAGCTGGGCAGCCAGATCCTGAAAGAACACCCCGTGGAAAACACCCAGC
TGCAGAACGAGAAGCTGTACCTGTACTACCTGCAGAATGGGCGGGATATGTACGTGGACCAGGAACTGGA
CATCAACCGGCTGTCCGACTACGATGTGGACCATATCGTGCCTCAGAGCTTTCTGAAGGACGACTCCATC
GACAACAAGGTGCTGACCAGAAGCGACAAGAACCGGGGCAAGAGCGACAACGTGCCCTCCGAAGAGGTCG
TGAAGAAGATGAAGAACTACTGGCGGCAGCTGCTGAACGCCAAGCTGATTACCCAGAGAAAGTTCGACAA
TCTGACCAAGGCCGAGAGAGGCGGCCTGAGCGAACTGGATAAGGCCGGCTTCATCAAGAGACAGCTGGTG
GAAACCCGGCAGATCACAAAGCACGTGGCACAGATCCTGGACTCCCGGATGAACACTAAGTACGACGAGA
ATGACAAGCTGATCCGGGAAGTGAAAGTGATCACCCTGAAGTCCAAGCTGGTGTCCGATTTCCGGAAGGA
TTTCCAGTTTTACAAAGTGCGCGAGATCAACAACTACCACCACGCCCACGACGCCTACCTGAACGCCGTC
GTGGGAACCGCCCTGATCAAAAAGTACCCTAAGCTGGAAAGCGAGTTCGTGTACGGCGACTACAAGGTGT
ACGACGTGCGGAAGATGATCGCCAAGAGCGAGCAGGAAATCGGCAAGGCTACCGCCAAGTACTTCTTCTA
CAGCAACATCATGAACTTTTTCAAGACCGAGATTACCCTGGCCAACGGCGAGATCCGGAAGCGGCCTCTG
ATCGAGACAAACGGCGAAACCGGGGAGATCGTGTGGGATAAGGGCCGGGATTTTGCCACCGTGCGGAAAG
TGCTGAGCATGCCCCAAGTGAATATCGTGAAAAAGACCGAGGTGCAGACAGGCGGCTTCAGCAAAGAGTC
TATCCTGCCCAAGAGGAACAGCGATAAGCTGATCGCCAGAAAGAAGGACTGGGACCCTAAGAAGTACGGC
GGCTTCGACAGCCCCACCGTGGCCTATTCTGTGCTGGTGGTGGCCAAAGTGGAAAAGGGCAAGTCCAAGA
AACTGAAGAGTGTGAAAGAGCTGCTGGGGATCACCATCATGGAAAGAAGCAGCTTCGAGAAGAATCCCAT
CGACTTTCTGGAAGCCAAGGGCTACAAAGAAGTGAAAAAGGACCTGATCATCAAGCTGCCTAAGTACTCC
CTGTTCGAGCTGGAAAACGGCCGGAAGAGAATGCTGGCCTCTGCCGGCGAACTGCAGAAGGGAAACGAAC
TGGCCCTGCCCTCCAAATATGTGAACTTCCTGTACCTGGCCAGCCACTATGAGAAGCTGAAGGGCTCCCC
CGAGGATAATGAGCAGAAACAGCTGTTTGTGGAACAGCACAAGCACTACCTGGACGAGATCATCGAGCAG
ATCAGCGAGTTCTCCAAGAGAGTGATCCTGGCCGACGCTAATCTGGACAAAGTGCTGTCCGCCTACAACA
AGCACCGGGATAAGCCCATCAGAGAGCAGGCCGAGAATATCATCCACCTGTTTACCCTGACCAATCTGGG
AGCCCCTGCCGCCTTCAAGTACTTTGACACCACCATCGACCGGAAGAGGTACACCAGCACCAAAGAGGTG
CTGGACGCCACCCTGATCCACCAGAGCATCACCGGCCTGTACGAGACACGGATCGACCTGTCTCAGCTGG
GAGGCGACAAACAAAAGAAACGCGGAGGCAAGGACAAGAAGTACAGCATCGGCCTGGACATCGGCACCAA
CTCTGTGGGCTGGGCCGTGATCACCGACGAGTACAAGGTGCCCAGCAAGAAATTCAAGGTGCTGGGCAAC
ACCGACCGGCACAGCATCAAGAAGAACCTGATCGGAGCCCTGCTGTTCGACAGCGGCGAAACAGCCGAGG
CCACCCGGCTGAAGAGAACCGCCAGAAGAAGATACACCAGACGGAAGAACCGGATCTGCTATCTGCAAGA
GATCTTCAGCAACGAGATGGCCAAGGTGGACGACAGCTTCTTCCACAGACTGGAAGAGTCCTTCCTGGTG
GAAGAGGATAAGAAGCACGAGCGGCACCCCATCTTCGGCAACATCGTGGACGAGGTGGCCTACCACGAGA
AGTACCCCACCATCTACCACCTGAGAAAGAAACTGGTGGACAGCACCGACAAGGCCGACCTGCGGCTGAT
CTATCTGGCCCTGGCCCACATGATCAAGTTCCGGGGCCACTTCCTGATCGAGGGCGACCTGAACCCCGAC
AACAGCGACGTGGACAAGCTGTTCATCCAGCTGGTGCAGACCTACAACCAGCTGTTCGAGGAAACTAGTC
CAAAAAAGAAGAGAAAGGTAGGATCCGGCGCAACAAACTTCTCTCTGCTGAAACAAGCCGGAGATGTCGA
AGAGAATCCTGGACCGACCGAGTACAAGCCCACGGTGCGCCTCGCCACCCGCGACGACGTCCCCAGGGCC
GTACGCACCCTCGCCGCCGCGTTCGCCGACTACCCCGCCACGCGCCACACCGTCGATCCGGACCGCCACA
TCGAGCGGGTCACCGAGCTGCAAGAACTCTTCCTCACGCGCGTCGGGCTCGACATCGGCAAGGTGTGGGT
CGCGGACGACGGCGCCGCGGTGGCGGTCTGGACCACGCCGGAGAGCGTCGAAGCGGGGGCGGTGTTCGCC
GAGATCGGCCCGCGCATGGCCGAGTTGAGCGGTTCCCGGCTGGCCGCGCAGCAACAGATGGAAGGCCTCC
TGGCGCCGCACCGGCCCAAGGAGCCCGCGTGGTTCCTGGCCACCGTCGGAGTCTCGCCCGACCACCAGGG
CAAGGGTCTGGGCAGCGCCGTCGTGCTCCCCGGAGTGGAGGCGGCCGAGCGCGCCGGGGTGCCCGCCTTC
CTGGAGACCTCCGCGCCCCGCAACCTCCCCTTCTACGAGCGGCTCGGCTTCACCGTCACCGCCGACGTCG
AGGTGCCCGAAGGACCGCGCACCTGGTGCATGACCCGCAAGCCCGGTGCCTGAACGCGTTAAGTCGACAA
TCAACCTCTGGATTACAAAATTTGTGAAAGATTGACTGGTATTCTTAACTATGTTGCTCCTTTTACGCTA
TGTGGATACGCTGCTTTAATGCCTTTGTATCATGCTATTGCTTCCCGTATGGCTTTCATTTTCTCCTCCT
TGTATAAATCCTGGTTGCTGTCTCTTTATGAGGAGTTGTGGCCCGTTGTCAGGCAACGTGGCGTGGTGTG
CACTGTGTTTGCTGACGCAACCCCCACTGGTTGGGGCATTGCCACCACCTGTCAGCTCCTTTCCGGGACT
TTCGCTTTCCCCCTCCCTATTGCCACGGCGGAACTCATCGCCGCCTGCCTTGCCCGCTGCTGGACAGGGG
CTCGGCTGTTGGGCACTGACAATTCCGTGGTGTTGTCGGGGAAATCATCGTCCTTTCCTTGGCTGCTCGC
CTGTGTTGCCACCTGGATTCTGCGCGGGACGTCCTTCTGCTACGTCCCTTCGGCCCTCAATCCAGCGGAC
CTTCCTTCCCGCGGCCTGCTGCCGGCTCTGCGGCCTCTTCCGCGTCTTCGCCTTCGCCCTCAGACGAGTC
GGATCTCCCTTTGGGCCGCCTCCCCGCGTCGACTTTAAGACCAATGACTTACAAGGCAGCTGTAGATCTT
AGCCACTTTTTAAAAGAAAAGGGGGGACTGGAAGGGCTAATTCACTCCCAACGAAGACAAGATCTGCTTT
TTGCTTGTACTGGGTCTCTCTGGTTAGACCAGATCTGAGCCTGGGAGCTCTCTGGCTAACTAGGGAACCC
ACTGCTTAAGCCTCAATAAAGCTTGCCTTGAGTGCTTCAAGTAGTGTGTGCCCGTCTGTTGTGTGACTCT
GGTAACTAGAGATCCCTCAGACCCTTTTAGTCAGTGTGGAAAATCTCTAGCAGGGCCCGTTTAAACCCGC
TGATCAGCCTCGACTGTGCCTTCTAGTTGCCAGCCATCTGTTGTTTGCCCCTCCCCCGTGCCTTCCTTGA
CCCTGGAAGGTGCCACTCCCACTGTCCTTTCCTAATAAAATGAGGAAATTGCATCGCATTGTCTGAGTAG
GTGTCATTCTATTCTGGGGGGTGGGGTGGGGCAGGACAGCAAGGGGGAGGATTGGGAAGACAATAGCAGG
CATGCTGGGGATGCGGTGGGCTCTATGGCTTCTGAGGCGGAAAGAACCAGCTGGGGCTCTAGGGGGTATC
CCC
[124 nt withheld, positions 9314-9437]
C
[91 nt withheld, positions 9439-9529]
A
[49 nt withheld, positions 9531-9579]
CCTTTGACGTTGGAGTCCACGTTCTTT
[37 nt withheld, positions 9607-9643]
ACCCTATCTCGGTCTATTCTTTTGATTTATAAGGGATTTTGCCGATTTCGGCCTATTGGTTAAAAAATGA
GCTGATTTAACAAAAATTTAACGCGAATTAATTCTGTGGAATGTGTGTCAGTTAGGGTGTGGAAAGTCCC
CAGGCTCCCCAGCAGGCAGAAGTATGCAAAGCATGCATCTCAATTAGTCAGCAACCAGGTGTGGAAAGTC
CCCAGGCTCCCCAGCAGGCAGAAGTATGCAAAGCATGCATCTCAATTAGTCAGCAACCATAGTCCCGCCC
CTAACTCCGCCCATCCCGCCCCTAACTCCGCCCAGTTCCGCCCATTCTCCGCCCCATGGCTGACTAATTT
TTTTTATTTATGCAGAGGCCGAGGCCGCCTCTGCCTCTGAGCTATTCCAGAAGTAGTGAGGAGGCTTTTT
TGGAGGCCTAGGCTTTTGCAAAAAGCTCCCGGGAGCTTGTATATCCATTTTCGGATCTGATCAGCACGTG
TTGACAATTAATCATCGGCATAGTATATCGGCATAGTATAATACGACAAGGTGAGGAACTAAACCATGGC
CAAGTTGACCAGTGCCGTTCCGGTGCTCACCGCGCGCGACGTCGCCGGAGCGGTCGAGTTCTGGACCGAC
CGGCTCGGGTTCTCCCGGGACTTCGTGGAGGACGACTTCGCCGGTGTGGTCCGGGACGACGTGACCCTGT
TCATCAGCGCGGTCCAGGACCAGGTGGTGCCGGACAACACCCTGGCCTGGGTGTGGGTGCGCGGCCTGGA
CGAGCTGTACGCCGAGTGGTCGGAGGTCGTGTCCACGAACTTCCGGGACGCCTCCGGGCCGGCCATGACC
GAGATCGGCGAGCAGCCGTGGGGGCGGGAGTTCGCCCTGCGCGACCCGGCCGGCAACTGCGTGCACTTCG
TGGCCGAGGAGCAGGACTGACACGTGCTACGAGATTTCGATTCCACCGCCGCCTTCTATGAAAGGTTGGG
CTTCGGAATCGTTTTCCGGGACGCCGGCTGGATGATCCTCCAGCGCGGGGATCTCATGCTGGAGTTCTTC
GCCCACCCCAACTTGTTTATTGCAGCTTATAATGGTTACAAATAAAGCAATAGCATCACAAATTTCACAA
ATAAAGCATTTTTTTCACTGCATTCTAGTTGTGGTTTGTCCAAACTCATCAATGTATCTTATCATGTCTG
TATACCGTCGACCTCTAGCTAGAGCTTGGCGTAATCATGGTCATAGCTGTTTCCTGTGTGAAATTGTTAT
CCGCTCACAATTCCACACAACATACGAGCCGGAAGCATAAAGTGTAAAGCCTGGGGTGCCTAATGAGTGA
GCTAACTCACATTAATTGCGTTGCGCTCACTGCCCGCTTTCCAGTCGGGAAACCTGTCGTGCCAGCTGCA
TTAATGAATCGGCCAACGCGCGGGGAGAGGCGGTTTGCGTATTGGGCGCTCTTCCGCTTCCTCGCTCACT
GACTCGCTGCGCTCGGTCGTTCGGCTGCGGCGAGCGGTATCAGCTCACTCAAAGGCGGTAATACGGTTAT
CCACAGAATCAGGGGATAACGCAGGAAAGAACATGTGAGCAAAAGGCCAGCAAAAGGCCAGGAACCGTAA
AAAGGCCGCGTTGCTGGCGTTTTTCCATAGGCTCCGCCCCCCTGACGAGCATCACAAAAATCGACGCTCA
AGTCAGAGGTGGCGAAACCCGACAGGACTATAAAGATACCAGGCGTTTCCCCCTGGAAGCTCCCTCGTGC
GCTCTCCTGTTCCGACCCTGCCGCTTACCGGATACCTGTCCGCCTTTCTCCCTTCGGGAAGCGTGGCGCT
TTCTCATAGCTCACGCTGTAGGTATCTCAGTTCGGTGTAGGTCGTTCGCTCCAAGCTGGGCTGTGTGCAC
GAACCCCCCGTTCAGCCCGACCGCTGCGCCTTATCCGGTAACTATCGTCTTGAGTCCAACCCGGTAAGAC
ACGACTTATCGCCACTGGCAGCAGCCACTGGTAACAGGATTAGCAGAGCGAGGTATGTAGGCGGTGCTAC
AGAGTTCTTGAAGTGGTGGCCTAACTACGGCTACACTAGAAGAACAGTATTTGGTATCTGCGCTCTGCTG
AAGCCAGTTACCTTCGGAAAAAGAGTTGGTAGCTCTTGATCCGGCAAACAAACCACCGCTGGTAGCGGTG
GTTTTTTTGTTTGCAAGCAGCAGATTACGCGCAGAAAAAAAGGATCTCAAGAAGATCCTTTGATCTTTTC
TACGGGGTCTGACGCTCAGTGGAACGAAAACTCACGTTAAGGGATTTTGGTCATGAGATTATCAAAAAGG
ATCTTCACCTAGATCCTTTTAAATTAAAAATGAAGTTTTAAATCAATCTAAAGTATATATGAGTAAACTT
GGTCTGACAGTTACCAATGCTTAATCAGTGAGGCACCTATCTCAGCGATCTGTCTATTTCGTTCATCCAT
AGTTGCCTGACTCCCCGTCGTGTAGATAACTACGATACGGGAGGGCTTACCATCTGGCCCCAGTGCTGCA
ATGATACCGCGAGACCCACGCTCACCGGCTCCAGATTTATCAGCAATAAACCAGCCAGCCGGAAGGGCCG
AGCGCAGAAGTGGTCCTGCAACTTTATCCGCCTCCATCCAGTCTATTAATTGTTGCCGGGAAGCTAGAGT
AAGTAGTTCGCCAGTTAATAGTTTGCGCAACGTTGTTGCCATTGCTACAGGCATCGTGGTGTCACGCTCG
TCGTTTGGTATGGCTTCATTCAGCTCCGGTTCCCAACGATCAAGGCGAGTTACATGATCCCCCATGTTGT
GCAAAAAAGCGGTTAGCTCCTTCGGTCCTCCGATCGTTGTCAGAAGTAAGTTGGCCGCAGTGTTATCACT
CATGGTTATGGCAGCACTGCATAATTCTCTTACTGTCATGCCATCCGTAAGATGCTTTTCTGTGACTGGT
GAGTACTCAACCAAGTCATTCTGAGAATAGTGTATGCGGCGACCGAGTTGCTCTTGCCCGGCGTCAATAC
GGGATAATACCGCGCCACATAGCAGAACTTTAAAAGTGCTCATCATTGGAAAACGTTCTTCGGGGCGAAA
ACTCTCAAGGATCTTACCGCTGTTGAGATCCAGTTCGATGTAACCCACTCGTGCACCCAACTGATCTTCA
GCATCTTTTACTTTCACCAGCGTTTCTGGGTGAGCAAAAACAGGAAGGCAAAATGCCGCAAAAAAGGGAA
TAAGGGCGACACGGAAATGTTGAATACTCATACTCTTCCTTTTTCAATATTATTGAAGCATTTATCAGGG
TTATTGTCTCATGAGCGGATACATATTTGAATGTATTTAGAAAAATAAACAAATAGGGGTTCCGCGCACA
TTTCCCCGAAAAGTGCCACCTGAC
